>Addgene plasmid #52513 | FLAG-HA-DRE-1-pcDNA3.1- | depositor full sequence | sequence record 120003 | FLAG-HA-DRE-1-pcDNA3.1- sequence 8272 bps
GACGGATCGGGAGATCTCCCGATCCCCTATGGTGCACTCTCAGTACAATCTGCTCTGATGCCGCATAGTT
AAGCCAGTATCTGCTCCCTGCTTGTGTGTTGGAGGTCGCTGAGTAGTGCGCGAGCAAAATTTAAGCTACA
ACAAGGCAAGGCTTGACCGACAATTGCATGAAGAATCTGCTTAGGGTTAGGCGTTTTGCGCTGCTTCGCG
ATGTACGGGCCAGATATACGCGTTGACATTGATTATTGACTAGTTATTAATAGTAATCAATTACGGGGTC
ATTAGTTCATAGCCCATATATGGAGTTCCGCGTTACATAACTTACGGTAAATGGCCCGCCTGGCTGACCG
CCCAACGACCCCCGCCCATTGACGTCAATAATGACGTATGTTCCCATAGTAACGCCAATAGGGACTTTCC
ATTGACGTCAATGGGTGGAGTATTTACGGTAAACTGCCCACTTGGCAGTACATCAAGTGTATCATATGCC
AAGTACGCCCCCTATTGACGTCAATGACGGTAAATGGCCCGCCTGGCATTATGCCCAGTACATGACCTTA
TGGGACTTTCCTACTTGGCAGTACATCTACGTATTAGTCATCGCTATTACCATGGTGATGCGGTTTTGGC
AGTACATCAATGGGCGTGGATAGCGGTTTGACTCACGGGGATTTCCAAGTCTCCACCCCATTGACGTCAA
TGGGAGTTTGTTTTGGCACCAAAATCAACGGGACTTTCCAAAATGTCGTAACAACTCCGCCCCATTGACG
CAAATGGGCGGTAGGCGTGTACGGTGGGAGGTCTATATAAGCAGAGCTCTCTGGCTAACTAGAGAACCCA
CTGCTTACTGGCTTATCGAAATTAATACGACTCACTATAGGGAGACCCAAGCTGGCTAGCCACCATGGAC
TACAAAGACGATGACGATAAAGGGGGCGGTGGAGGTTACCCATACGATGTTCCAGATTACGCTGGTGGAG
GTGGAGGTTCTAGACTCGAGCGGCCGCTTATGTCGTCCTCTTCGTCACCATTCTTCCATCCTCCACCTCA
ACAAGTGATGGATGATACGACACAGCAATCGCCCAGTTACTCACAAAACTCGAATTCTCCATCACAACAT
ACGTTCGAGTCAATGGAACCTGCTGCTGGAGGATCAACGTCGATGAGATATTCACCATCGGGAAGCTCCG
AAGCAGACAATCCGACACTCGGATTGTTTTCTGCACAAGCCTCTTATCCATACTCCCTCCGAAAACGTCG
GCCTTGTTTGACAAAGGATGAGGATTTGTGCTTCCCGATTACAGCTGCAACAGCTGATGAGACACCTCAA
CCCACGATGAAAAAGTTCAAGCTGGAATGTCTTTCACCTGGCGAAGCTCGAGATTTCTCGATTGAAGACG
AGAGCGGCACAAACCTGGAAGCCAAAATGGAGACAACGGAATGTGAACCAGAAGAAGAGGAGGCGGTGGA
AGAAGAAGATCAACAAGATCATATCAATAGACTCCCCGAAGAACTTCTTCTCAAAGTGTTTTCATTTCTT
CCTGATAAATCGCTGCTTGCATGTAGTTCAGTCTCATACCGATTCAATCAAATTTCGAATAGTCATGAAG
TGTGGAAGGAGCTGTATTGTAATTTATATGACTATCGAATTCCACTTTTCCACCCATCTCATGCAAAATT
CGAGTTCCGGGAACAGAGCCGTTGGCGGGATGGTAATCCATGGAAAGAGTCCCATCGACAGCTTCATCAT
GGAGTTCATGTGATGAAAGAGCCACGGGTCAATCTTCGATCTGTCAACTATCGTTGTTTCGATCAAATTG
AGAAGGCTCAATCGTTCTTGGAGGAGGATGAGTATAGAGAGAAACTTATTTTCTTGCACACTGGTGTTCA
TGAGCCAATCGACACAATTCTCATCAACACAGATGTGCAGATTATCGGAGCAAGTGACTCACGAGATATC
ACATCTTCGGTTGTTCTCGAAGGAAGTAAAAATACCGCATTGACATTCACTGATGGAAGTGCAAACGCGT
ATTTCGGATTCATCACAGTCCGGTTTCGGGCTGATCCAGTGTGCAGGCAGCAGCCACAGATTGCTCAGCA
GGCTCAACAAATGAATCATTTCTATTCGATTTTAGTGACTGATAAGGATGCAATGCCATATATTGAAAGA
TGTGATATCACTTCGAAAGTTGGAAATGGTGCAGCTGTATGTGTGAAGAAAAGTGCGGCTCCTAAATTCA
AATATTGCACAGTTCTTGATTGTGAAAATGTTGGAATCTACATTACTGACAACGCCACCGGACACTATGA
GCACTGTGAAATTGCTCGAAATACTTTGGCTGGTGTCTGGGTGAAAAATCATGCGAATCCCTACTTCCGA
AAGTGTACAATTCATTCTGGAAAGGATGTGGGAGTTTTCACATTTGAACATGGTCAGGGTTACTTTGAAA
AGTGCAATATCCATTCAAATCGGATATCTGGCATCGAGGTGAAAAATTCGGCAAATCCGGTTGTGATTCG
ATGCGAAGTGCATCATGGTTACACTGGAGGTATCTATGTTCATGAGAGAGGACGTGGCCAGTTTATGGAG
AATCGGATATATGCGAACGCGTATGCAGGTATCTGGATCACTTCGCATTCTGATCCGACTATCCGAAAGA
ATGAGATTTTCACTGGACAACAGGGTGGAGTCTACATCTTTGGTGAAGGACGAGGACTCATCGAGCAGAA
TAATATTTATGGAAACGCGTTGGCTGGAATTCAGATCCGCTCACAATCCGATCCAATCGTAAGATTGAAT
AAGATTCACGATGGATTGCACGGAGGAATTTATGTTCACGAGAAAGGAAGAGGATTGATTGAAGAGAATG
AAGTTTATGGAAATACGTTGGCAGGAATCTGGGTAACAACTGGTTCAAGTCCAATTCTGCGCAAAAATAG
AATTCATTCTGGAAAACAGGTCGGAGTATACTTCTACGATCAAGGTCACGGACTTCTTGAAGAAAATGAT
ATTTTCAATCATTTGTATTCCGGAGTGCAAATTCGAACGGGATCAAACCCAAAAATCACAAGGAATAAGA
TTTGGGGAGGTCAGAATGGAGGTGTACTCGTGTACAATGGAGGAAAGGGATGCTTGGAAGACAATGAAAT
CTTCGATAATGCAATGGCGGGTGTCTGGATCAAAACAGACAGTGAGCCAACTCTTCGACGAAACAAGATC
TACGACGGAAGAGATGGCGGAGTTTGTATTTTCAATCGTGGTAAAGGTCTTCTCGAGGACAATGAAATCT
TCCGAAATGCGCAAGCTGGTGTTCTCATTTCAACCGAATCGAATCCAACTCTACGAAGAAATCGAGTATT
TGATGGAAAATCGGCGGGAATCGAGATCACGAATGGAGCGACAGCTACACTAGAAGAAAATCAATTGTTC
AGAAATAAATATGGAGGACTTTGCGTAGCAACCGGTGTCACTCCAGTGCAACGTGGAAATCGTATCTATG
ACAACCATGACACAATTTCTAGAGCTATCAAGACTGGCCTGTGTCTCTTCAAAGTGAGCAGCAACAACAG
TTTTCCGATGCACAATTTCTATAGATGTACCACGTGTAACACGACGGAACGTAATGCGATCTGCACCAAC
TGCATCAGAACATGCCATCGTGGTCATTCTGTAGAACTTGTGAGGTTCGATAGATTCTTCTGCGACTGTG
GTGCTGGAACTCTCGAACGGCACTGTCACCTGCAAAATGTGCCACGTGACAACGACACTGTCTATGACTC
AGCGACGCCGATCTCCACTGAGACTGGCACCGAAATTTAAGGATCCGAGCTCGGTACCAAGCTTAAGTTT
AAACCCGCTGATCAGCCTCGACTGTGCCTTCTAGTTGCCAGCCATCTGTTGTTTGCCCCTCCCCCGTGCC
TTCCTTGACCCTGGAAGGTGCCACTCCCACTGTCCTTTCCTAATAAAATGAGGAAATTGCATCGCATTGT
CTGAGTAGGTGTCATTCTATTCTGGGGGGTGGGGTGGGGCAGGACAGCAAGGGGGAGGATTGGGAAGACA
ATAGCAGGCATGCTGGGGATGCGGTGGGCTCTATGGCTTCTGAGGCGGAAAGAACCAGCTGGGGCTCTAG
GGGGTATCCCC
[124 nt withheld, positions 4142-4265]
C
[91 nt withheld, positions 4267-4357]
A
[49 nt withheld, positions 4359-4407]
CCTTTGACGTTGGAGTCCACGTTCTTT
[37 nt withheld, positions 4435-4471]
ACCCTATCTCGGTCTATTCTTTTGATTTATAAGGGATTTTGCCGATTTCGGCCTATTGGTTAAAAAATGA
GCTGATTTAACAAAAATTTAACGCGAATTAATTCTGTGGAATGTGTGTCAGTTAGGGTGTGGAAAGTCCC
CAGGCTCCCCAGCAGGCAGAAGTATGCAAAGCATGCATCTCAATTAGTCAGCAACCAGGTGTGGAAAGTC
CCCAGGCTCCCCAGCAGGCAGAAGTATGCAAAGCATGCATCTCAATTAGTCAGCAACCATAGTCCCGCCC
CTAACTCCGCCCATCCCGCCCCTAACTCCGCCCAGTTCCGCCCATTCTCCGCCCCATGGCTGACTAATTT
TTTTTATTTATGCAGAGGCCGAGGCCGCCTCTGCCTCTGAGCTATTCCAGAAGTAGTGAGGAGGCTTTTT
TGGAGGCCTAGGCTTTTGCAAAAAGCTCCCGGGAGCTTGTATATCCATTTTCGGATCTGATCAAGAGACA
GGATGAGGATCGTTTCGCATGATTGAACAAGATGGATTGCACGCAGGTTCTCCGGCCGCTTGGGTGGAGA
GGCTATTCGGCTATGACTGGGCACAACAGACAATCGGCTGCTCTGATGCCGCCGTGTTCCGGCTGTCAGC
GCAGGGGCGCCCGGTTCTTTTTGTCAAGACCGACCTGTCCGGTGCCCTGAATGAACTGCAGGACGAGGCA
GCGCGGCTATCGTGGCTGGCCACGACGGGCGTTCCTTGCGCAGCTGTGCTCGACGTTGTCACTGAAGCGG
GAAGGGACTGGCTGCTATTGGGCGAAGTGCCGGGGCAGGATCTCCTGTCATCTCACCTTGCTCCTGCCGA
GAAAGTATCCATCATGGCTGATGCAATGCGGCGGCTGCATACGCTTGATCCGGCTACCTGCCCATTCGAC
CACCAAGCGAAACATCGCATCGAGCGAGCACGTACTCGGATGGAAGCCGGTCTTGTCGATCAGGATGATC
TGGACGAAGAGCATCAGGGGCTCGCGCCAGCCGAACTGTTCGCCAGGCTCAAGGCGCGCATGCCCGACGG
CGAGGATCTCGTCGTGACCCATGGCGATGCCTGCTTGCCGAATATCATGGTGGAAAATGGCCGCTTTTCT
GGATTCATCGACTGTGGCCGGCTGGGTGTGGCGGACCGCTATCAGGACATAGCGTTGGCTACCCGTGATA
TTGCTGAAGAGCTTGGCGGCGAATGGGCTGACCGCTTCCTCGTGCTTTACGGTATCGCCGCTCCCGATTC
GCAGCGCATCGCCTTCTATCGCCTTCTTGACGAGTTCTTCTGAGCGGGACTCTGGGGTTCGAAATGACCG
ACCAAGCGACGCCCAACCTGCCATCACGAGATTTCGATTCCACCGCCGCCTTCTATGAAAGGTTGGGCTT
CGGAATCGTTTTCCGGGACGCCGGCTGGATGATCCTCCAGCGCGGGGATCTCATGCTGGAGTTCTTCGCC
CACCCCAACTTGTTTATTGCAGCTTATAATGGTTACAAATAAAGCAATAGCATCACAAATTTCACAAATA
AAGCATTTTTTTCACTGCATTCTAGTTGTGGTTTGTCCAAACTCATCAATGTATCTTATCATGTCTGTAT
ACCGTCGACCTCTAGCTAGAGCTTGGCGTAATCATGGTCATAGCTGTTTCCTGTGTGAAATTGTTATCCG
CTCACAATTCCACACAACATACGAGCCGGAAGCATAAAGTGTAAAGCCTGGGGTGCCTAATGAGTGAGCT
AACTCACATTAATTGCGTTGCGCTCACTGCCCGCTTTCCAGTCGGGAAACCTGTCGTGCCAGCTGCATTA
ATGAATCGGCCAACGCGCGGGGAGAGGCGGTTTGCGTATTGGGCGCTCTTCCGCTTCCTCGCTCACTGAC
TCGCTGCGCTCGGTCGTTCGGCTGCGGCGAGCGGTATCAGCTCACTCAAAGGCGGTAATACGGTTATCCA
CAGAATCAGGGGATAACGCAGGAAAGAACATGTGAGCAAAAGGCCAGCAAAAGGCCAGGAACCGTAAAAA
GGCCGCGTTGCTGGCGTTTTTCCATAGGCTCCGCCCCCCTGACGAGCATCACAAAAATCGACGCTCAAGT
CAGAGGTGGCGAAACCCGACAGGACTATAAAGATACCAGGCGTTTCCCCCTGGAAGCTCCCTCGTGCGCT
CTCCTGTTCCGACCCTGCCGCTTACCGGATACCTGTCCGCCTTTCTCCCTTCGGGAAGCGTGGCGCTTTC
TCATAGCTCACGCTGTAGGTATCTCAGTTCGGTGTAGGTCGTTCGCTCCAAGCTGGGCTGTGTGCACGAA
CCCCCCGTTCAGCCCGACCGCTGCGCCTTATCCGGTAACTATCGTCTTGAGTCCAACCCGGTAAGACACG
ACTTATCGCCACTGGCAGCAGCCACTGGTAACAGGATTAGCAGAGCGAGGTATGTAGGCGGTGCTACAGA
GTTCTTGAAGTGGTGGCCTAACTACGGCTACACTAGAAGAACAGTATTTGGTATCTGCGCTCTGCTGAAG
CCAGTTACCTTCGGAAAAAGAGTTGGTAGCTCTTGATCCGGCAAACAAACCACCGCTGGTAGCGGTTTTT
TTGTTTGCAAGCAGCAGATTACGCGCAGAAAAAAAGGATCTCAAGAAGATCCTTTGATCTTTTCTACGGG
GTCTGACGCTCAGTGGAACGAAAACTCACGTTAAGGGATTTTGGTCATGAGATTATCAAAAAGGATCTTC
ACCTAGATCCTTTTAAATTAAAAATGAAGTTTTAAATCAATCTAAAGTATATATGAGTAAACTTGGTCTG
ACAGTTACCAATGCTTAATCAGTGAGGCACCTATCTCAGCGATCTGTCTATTTCGTTCATCCATAGTTGC
CTGACTCCCCGTCGTGTAGATAACTACGATACGGGAGGGCTTACCATCTGGCCCCAGTGCTGCAATGATA
CCGCGAGACCCACGCTCACCGGCTCCAGATTTATCAGCAATAAACCAGCCAGCCGGAAGGGCCGAGCGCA
GAAGTGGTCCTGCAACTTTATCCGCCTCCATCCAGTCTATTAATTGTTGCCGGGAAGCTAGAGTAAGTAG
TTCGCCAGTTAATAGTTTGCGCAACGTTGTTGCCATTGCTACAGGCATCGTGGTGTCACGCTCGTCGTTT
GGTATGGCTTCATTCAGCTCCGGTTCCCAACGATCAAGGCGAGTTACATGATCCCCCATGTTGTGCAAAA
AAGCGGTTAGCTCCTTCGGTCCTCCGATCGTTGTCAGAAGTAAGTTGGCCGCAGTGTTATCACTCATGGT
TATGGCAGCACTGCATAATTCTCTTACTGTCATGCCATCCGTAAGATGCTTTTCTGTGACTGGTGAGTAC
TCAACCAAGTCATTCTGAGAATAGTGTATGCGGCGACCGAGTTGCTCTTGCCCGGCGTCAATACGGGATA
ATACCGCGCCACATAGCAGAACTTTAAAAGTGCTCATCATTGGAAAACGTTCTTCGGGGCGAAAACTCTC
AAGGATCTTACCGCTGTTGAGATCCAGTTCGATGTAACCCACTCGTGCACCCAACTGATCTTCAGCATCT
TTTACTTTCACCAGCGTTTCTGGGTGAGCAAAAACAGGAAGGCAAAATGCCGCAAAAAAGGGAATAAGGG
CGACACGGAAATGTTGAATACTCATACTCTTCCTTTTTCAATATTATTGAAGCATTTATCAGGGTTATTG
TCTCATGAGCGGATACATATTTGAATGTATTTAGAAAAATAAACAAATAGGGGTTCCGCGCACATTTCCC
CGAAAAGTGCCACCTGACGTC
Features (pLannotate 1.2.2; 22 found; start..end, strand, type, name):
     28..80      -  misc_feature   bom (fragment): basis of mobility region from pBR322
    235..614     +  enhancer       CMV enhancer: human cytomegalovirus immediate early enhancer
    615..818     +  promoter       CMV promoter: human cytomegalovirus (CMV) immediate early promoter
    814..847     +  LTR            5' LTR (truncated) (fragment): truncated 5' long terminal repeat (LTR) from HIV-1
    863..881     +  promoter       T7 promoter: promoter for bacteriophage T7 RNA polymerase
    907..931     +  CDS            3xFLAG (fragment): three tandem FLAG® epitope tags
    947..973     +  CDS            3xHA (fragment): three tandem HA epitope tags
   1073..3817    +  CDS            dre-1: DRE1_CAEEL - Experimental evidence at protein level: Swiss-Prot protein existence level 1. Substrate recognition component of a SCF (SKP1-CUL1-F-box protein) E3 ubiquitin-protein ligase complex which mediates the ubiquitination and subsequent proteasomal degradation of target proteins including blmp-1 (PubMed:17336909, PubMed:23431138, PubMed:24613396, PubMed:24968003). Heterochronic protein which is required for the timing of gonad development and epidermal seam cell differentiation (PubMed:17336909). Regulates tail-spike cell death through inhibition of the apoptosis regulator ced-9 (PubMed:
   3872..4096    +  polyA_signal   bGH poly(A) signal: bovine growth hormone polyadenylation signal
   4100..4121    +  promoter       SV40 promoter (fragment): SV40 enhancer and early promoter
   4142..4570    +  rep_origin     f1 ori (sequence partly withheld): f1 bacteriophage origin of replication; arrow indicates direction of (+) strand synthesis
   4584..4913    +  promoter       SV40 promoter: SV40 enhancer and early promoter
   4980..5771    +  CDS            neo: KKA2_KLEPN - Also known as kan, nptII. Experimental evidence at protein level: Swiss-Prot protein existence level 1. Resistance to kanamycin, neomycin, paromomycin, ribostamycin, butirosin and gentamicin B. From Klebsiella pneumoniae.
   5795..5953    +  CDS            ble (fragment): BLE_KLEPN - Experimental evidence at protein level: Swiss-Prot protein existence level 1. Binding protein with a strong affinity to the bleomycin family of antibiotics. Binds to CL990; an antimitotic-antibiotic compound. From Klebsiella pneumoniae.
   5948..6069    +  polyA_signal   SV40 poly(A) signal: SV40 polyadenylation signal
   6142..6158    -  protein_bind   lac operator: The lac repressor binds to the lac operator to inhibit transcription in E. coli. This inhibition can be relieved by adding lactose or isopropyl-β-D-thiogalactopyranoside (IPTG). lac repressor encoded by lacI
   6166..6196    -  promoter       lac promoter: promoter for the E. coli lac operon
   6211..6232    -  protein_bind   CAP binding site: CAP binding activates transcription in the presence of cAMP. E. coli catabolite activator protein
   6245..6337    -  CDS            lacI (fragment): lac repressor; lacI; The lac repressor binds to the lac operator to inhibit transcription in E. coli. This inhibition can be relieved by adding lactose or isopropyl-β-D-thiogalactopyranoside (IPTG).
   6520..7105    -  rep_origin     ori: high-copy-number ColE1/pMB1/pBR322/pUC origin of replication
   7276..8136    -  CDS            AmpR: β-lactamase; bla; confers resistance to ampicillin, carbenicillin, and related antibiotics
   8137..8241    -  promoter       AmpR promoter: bla
