[The description below was written by a language model from this plasmid's Addgene catalogue record and pLannotate feature annotations shown in this document.]
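Description:
FLAG-HA-DRE-1-pcDNA3.1- is a mammalian expression plasmid built on the Invitrogen pcDNA3.1(-) backbone, carrying the C. elegans dre-1 coding sequence with an N-terminal FLAG-HA tandem tag. It is maintained in E. coli through a high-copy ColE1/pUC-type origin and an ampicillin resistance gene (β-lactamase under its own promoter). An f1 origin is also present. For selecting stably transfected mammalian cells, an SV40 early promoter drives the neomycin phosphotransferase gene, followed by an SV40 polyadenylation signal, which allows G418 selection. The catalogue lists a total size of 8224 bp, whereas the depositor's full sequence is 8272 nt, a small discrepancy that the record does not explain.

The expression cassette consists of the CMV immediate-early enhancer and promoter, a T7 promoter that doubles as a sequencing primer site, the tagged open reading frame, and the bovine growth hormone polyadenylation signal. The backbone was modified to place a tag module ahead of the multiple cloning site, arranged as Kozak sequence, FLAG, a five-glycine linker, HA and a second five-glycine linker. The annotation software labels these as fragments of 3xFLAG and 3xHA, consistent with single copies of each epitope. The dre-1 insert of about 2.8 kb was cloned between NotI and BamHI sites, both retained. Other short hits, such as the truncated HIV-1 LTR, ble, lacI and bom fragments, appear to be backbone remnants or annotation artefacts rather than functional elements.

DRE-1 is the F-box substrate-recognition subunit of an SCF E3 ubiquitin ligase that targets proteins including BLMP-1 for proteasomal degradation and regulates developmental timing. The dual epitope tag suits detection and sequential affinity purification of DRE-1 and its binding partners in mammalian cells.
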