Addgene plasmid #52513: FLAG-HA-DRE-1-pcDNA3.1-
Purpose: expresses C. elegans DRE-1 in mammalian cells with FLAG-HA tag at N-terminus
Depositing lab: Adam Antebi. Depositing organization: Max Planck Institute for Biology of Ageing. Publication: DRE-1/FBXO11-Dependent Degradation of BLMP-1/BLIMP-1 Governs C. elegans Developmental Timing and Maturation. Horn M, Geisen C, Cermak L, Becker B, Nakamura S, Klein C, Pagano M, Antebi A. Dev Cell. 2014 Mar 4. pii: S1534-5807(14)00069-0. doi: 10.1016/j.devcel.2014.01.028. PubMed 24613396.
Backbone
  Vector backbone: pcDNA3.1-
  Backbone manufacturer: Invitrogen
  Backbone size w/o insert (bp): 5404
  Total vector size (bp): 8224
  Modifications to backbone: added FLAG-HA tag in front of MCS, tag coding sequence has: Kozak – FLAG - 5x Glycine – HA – 5x Glycine – MCS ...
  Vector type: Mammalian Expression
  Selectable markers: Neomycin (select with G418)
Growth in bacteria
  Bacterial resistance: Ampicillin, 100 μg/mL
  Growth temperature: 37°C
  Growth strain: DH5alpha
  Copy number: High Copy
Gene/Insert
  Gene/Insert name: Dre-1
  Species: C. elegans (nematode)
  Insert size (bp): 2820
  Entrez Gene: dre-1 (a.k.a. CELE_K04A8.6)
  Promoter: CMV
  Tag / fusion protein: FLAG-HA
  Cloning method: Restriction Enzyme; 5′ cloning site Not I (not destroyed); 3′ cloning site BamH I (not destroyed)
  Sequencing primers: 5′ T7; 3′ BGH-polyA reverse
Terms and licenses: Academic/Nonprofit Terms; Industry Terms: Not Available to Industry
How to cite: FLAG-HA-DRE-1-pcDNA3.1- was a gift from Adam Antebi (Addgene plasmid # 52513 ; http://n2t.net/addgene:52513 ; RRID:Addgene_52513)
