>Addgene plasmid #52513 | FLAG-HA-DRE-1-pcDNA3.1- | addgene partial sequence | sequence record 120005 | CMV-F 5'-CGCAAATGGGCGGTAGGCGTG-3'
ACTAGAGAACCCACTGCTTACTGGCTTATCGAAATTAATACGACTCACTATAGGGAGACCCAAGCTGGCT
AGCCACCATGGACTACAAAGACGATGACGATAAAGGGGGCGGTGGAGGTTACCCATACGATGTTCCAGAT
TACGCTGGTGGAGGTGGAGGTTCTAGACTCGAGCGGCCGCTTATGTCGTCCTCTTCGTCACCATTCTTCC
ATCCTCCACCTCAACAAGTGATGGATGATACGACACAGCAATCGCCCAGTTACTCACAAAACTCGAATTC
TCCATCACAACATACGTTCGAGTCAATGGAACCTGCTGCTGGAGGATCAACGTCGATGAGATATTCACCA
TCGGGAAGCTCCGAAGCAGACAATCCGACACTCGGATTGTTTTCTGCACAAGCCTCTTATCCATACTCCC
TCCGAAAACGTCGGCCTTGTTTGACAAAGGATGAGGATTTGTGCTTCCCGATTACAGCTGCAACAGCTGA
TGAGACACCTCAACCCACGATGAAAAAGTTCAAGCTGGAATGTCTTTCACCTGGCGAAGCTCGAGATTTC
TCGATTGAAGACGAGAGCGGCACAAACCTGGAAGCCAAAATGGAGACAACGGAATGTGAACCAGAAGAAG
AGGAGGCGGTGGAAGAAGAAGATCAACAAGATCATATCAATAGACTCCCCGAAGAACTTCTTCTCAAAGT
GTTTTCATTTCTTCCTGATAAATCGCTGCTTGCATGTAGTTCAGTCTCATACCGATTCAATCAAATTTCG
AATAGTCATGAAGTGTGGAAGGAGCTGTATTGTAATTTATATGACTATCGAATTCCACTTTTCCACCCAT
CTCATGCAAAATTCGAGTTCCGGGAACAGAGCCGTTGGCGGGATGGTAATCCATGGAAAGAGTCCCATCG
ACAGCTTCATCATGGAGTTCATGTGATGAAAGAGCCACGGG
