>Addgene plasmid #52513 | FLAG-HA-DRE-1-pcDNA3.1- | addgene partial sequence | sequence record 120006 | BGH-rev 5'-TAGAAGGCACAGTCGAGG-3'
AGCTTGGTACCGAGCTCGGATCCTTAAATTTCGGTGCCAGTCTCAGTGGAGATCGGCGTCGCTGAGTCAT
AGACAGTGTCGTTGTCACGTGGCACATTTTGCAGGTGACAGTGCCGTTCGAGAGTTCCAGCACCACAGTC
GCAGAAGAATCTATCGAACCTCACAAGTTCTACAGAATGACCACGATGGCATGTTCTGATGCAGTTGGTG
CAGATCGCATTACGTTCCGTCGTGTTACACGTGGTACATCTATAGAAATTGTGCATCGGAAAACTGTTGT
TGCTGCTCACTTTGAAGAGACACAGGCCAGTCTTGATAGCTCTAGAAATTGTGTCATGGTTGTCATAGAT
ACGATTTCCACGTTGCACTGGAGTGACACCGGTTGCTACGCAAAGTCCTCCATATTTATTTCTGAACAAT
TGATTTTCTTCTAGTGTAGCTGTCGCTCCATTCGTGATCTCGATTCCCGCCGATTTTCCATCAAATACTC
GATTTCTTCGTAGAGTTGGATTCGATTCGGTTGAAATGAGAACACCAGCTTGCGCATTTCGGAAGATTTC
ATTGTCCTCGAGAAGACCTTTACCACGATTGAAAATACAAACTCCGCCATCTCTTCCGTCGTAGATCTTG
TTTCGTCGAAGAGTTGGCTCACTGTCTGTTTTGATCCAGACACCCGCCATTGCATTATCGAAGATTTCAT
TGTCTTCCAAGCATCCCTTTCCTCCATTGTACACGAGTACACCTCCATTCTGACCTCCCCAAATCTTATT
CCTTGTGATTTTTGGGTTTGATCCCGTTCGAATTTGCACTCCGGAATACAAATGATTGAAAATATCATTT
TCTTCAAGAAGTCCGTGACCTTGATCGTAGAAGTATACTCCGACCTGTTTTCCAGAATGAATTCTATTTT
TGCGCA
